Addgene plasmid #182600: pOME0238P
Purpose: antiRTA3kb Human herpesvirus 8 strain JSC-1 clone BAC16, complete genome
Depositing lab: Dirk Dittmer. Depositing organization: University of North Carolina at Chapel Hill.
Backbone
  Vector backbone: pCDNA3.1 (+)
  Vector type: Mammalian Expression
Growth in bacteria
  Bacterial resistance: Ampicillin, 100 μg/mL
  Growth temperature: 37°C
  Growth strain: DH5alpha
  Copy number: High Copy
Gene/Insert
  Gene/Insert name: antiRTA3kb
  Species: Other
  Insert size (bp): 2925
  Cloning method: Unknown
Terms and licenses: Academic/Nonprofit Terms; Industry Terms: Not Available to Industry
How to cite: pOME0238P was a gift from Dirk Dittmer (Addgene plasmid # 182600 ; http://n2t.net/addgene:182600 ; RRID:Addgene_182600)
