[The description below was written by a language model from this plasmid's Addgene catalogue record and pLannotate feature annotations shown in this document.]
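Description:
pOME0238P is a mammalian expression plasmid built on the pcDNA3.1(+) backbone that carries a roughly 2.9 kb segment of the Kaposi's sarcoma-associated herpesvirus (human herpesvirus 8) genome, derived from the JSC-1 strain BAC16 clone and named antiRTA3kb. The full sequenced plasmid is 8,336 nt. In bacteria it is maintained at high copy through a ColE1/pUC-type origin and selected with ampicillin via the β-lactamase gene. An f1 origin is also present. For mammalian cells, an SV40 early promoter drives a neomycin phosphotransferase gene followed by the SV40 polyadenylation signal, allowing G418 selection of stable transfectants.

The insert sits between the CMV immediate-early enhancer/promoter and the bovine growth hormone polyadenylation signal, flanked by T7 and SP6 phage promoters. The feature table shows that this viral region contains most of the ORF50 coding sequence, which encodes the lytic switch transactivator RTA, in the reverse orientation relative to the CMV promoter. It is followed by the complete ORF49 reading frame in the forward orientation. This matches the native genomic arrangement, in which ORF49 lies on the strand opposite ORF50. CMV-driven transcription would therefore yield an RNA antisense to the RTA locus, consistent with the construct's name, and that transcript also includes the ORF49 sequence in sense. The record does not say whether the intended product is a noncoding antisense transcript, ORF49 protein, or both, and the cloning method is listed as unknown. A plausible use is expressing transcripts antisense to RTA in transfected cells to study regulation of KSHV latency and reactivation. The short HIV-1 LTR, ble and lacI fragments in the annotation are probably backbone sequence matches rather than functional elements.
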