Features (pLannotate 1.2.2; 22 found; start..end, strand, type, name):
     28..80      -  misc_feature   bom (fragment): basis of mobility region from pBR322
    235..614     +  enhancer       CMV enhancer: human cytomegalovirus immediate early enhancer
    615..818     +  promoter       CMV promoter: human cytomegalovirus (CMV) immediate early promoter
    814..847     +  LTR            5' LTR (truncated) (fragment): truncated 5' long terminal repeat (LTR) from HIV-1
    863..881     +  promoter       T7 promoter: promoter for bacteriophage T7 RNA polymerase
    943..2889    -  CDS            ORF50 (fragment): ORF50_HHV8P - Protein inferred from homology: Swiss-Prot protein existence level 3. Transcription activation. From Human herpesvirus 8 type P (isolate GK18) (HHV-8) (Kaposi's sarcoma-associated herpesvirus).
   2923..3828    +  CDS            ORF49: ORF49_HHV8P - Protein inferred from homology: Swiss-Prot protein existence level 3. Plays a role in the activation the host JNK/p38 pathways necessary for KSHV reactivation from latency and for viral replication. Induces transcriptional activation through host JUN of several ORF50- responsive promoters. From Human herpesvirus 8 type P (isolate GK18) (HHV-8) (Kaposi's sarcoma-associated herpesvirus).
   3889..3907    -  promoter       SP6 promoter: promoter for bacteriophage SP6 RNA polymerase
   3933..4157    +  polyA_signal   bGH poly(A) signal: bovine growth hormone polyadenylation signal
   4161..4182    +  promoter       SV40 promoter (fragment): SV40 enhancer and early promoter
   4203..4631    +  rep_origin     f1 ori (sequence partly withheld): f1 bacteriophage origin of replication; arrow indicates direction of (+) strand synthesis
   4645..4974    +  promoter       SV40 promoter: SV40 enhancer and early promoter
   5041..5832    +  CDS            neo: KKA2_KLEPN - Also known as kan, nptII. Experimental evidence at protein level: Swiss-Prot protein existence level 1. Resistance to kanamycin, neomycin, paromomycin, ribostamycin, butirosin and gentamicin B. From Klebsiella pneumoniae.
   5856..6014    +  CDS            ble (fragment): BLE_KLEPN - Experimental evidence at protein level: Swiss-Prot protein existence level 1. Binding protein with a strong affinity to the bleomycin family of antibiotics. Binds to CL990; an antimitotic-antibiotic compound. From Klebsiella pneumoniae.
   6009..6130    +  polyA_signal   SV40 poly(A) signal: SV40 polyadenylation signal
   6203..6219    -  protein_bind   lac operator: The lac repressor binds to the lac operator to inhibit transcription in E. coli. This inhibition can be relieved by adding lactose or isopropyl-β-D-thiogalactopyranoside (IPTG). lac repressor encoded by lacI
   6227..6257    -  promoter       lac promoter: promoter for the E. coli lac operon
   6272..6293    -  protein_bind   CAP binding site: CAP binding activates transcription in the presence of cAMP. E. coli catabolite activator protein
   6306..6398    -  CDS            lacI (fragment): lac repressor; lacI; The lac repressor binds to the lac operator to inhibit transcription in E. coli. This inhibition can be relieved by adding lactose or isopropyl-β-D-thiogalactopyranoside (IPTG).
   6581..7169    -  rep_origin     ori: high-copy-number ColE1/pMB1/pBR322/pUC origin of replication
   7340..8200    -  CDS            AmpR: β-lactamase; bla; confers resistance to ampicillin, carbenicillin, and related antibiotics
   8201..8305    -  promoter       AmpR promoter: bla
>Addgene plasmid #182600 | pOME0238P | addgene full sequence | sequence record 359430 | Addgene NGS Result
GACGGATCGGGAGATCTCCCGATCCCCTATGGTGCACTCTCAGTACAATCTGCTCTGATGCCGCATAGTT
AAGCCAGTATCTGCTCCCTGCTTGTGTGTTGGAGGTCGCTGAGTAGTGCGCGAGCAAAATTTAAGCTACA
ACAAGGCAAGGCTTGACCGACAATTGCATGAAGAATCTGCTTAGGGTTAGGCGTTTTGCGCTGCTTCGCG
ATGTACGGGCCAGATATACGCGTTGACATTGATTATTGACTAGTTATTAATAGTAATCAATTACGGGGTC
ATTAGTTCATAGCCCATATATGGAGTTCCGCGTTACATAACTTACGGTAAATGGCCCGCCTGGCTGACCG
CCCAACGACCCCCGCCCATTGACGTCAATAATGACGTATGTTCCCATAGTAACGCCAATAGGGACTTTCC
ATTGACGTCAATGGGTGGAGTATTTACGGTAAACTGCCCACTTGGCAGTACATCAAGTGTATCATATGCC
AAGTACGCCCCCTATTGACGTCAATGACGGTAAATGGCCCGCCTGGCATTATGCCCAGTACATGACCTTA
TGGGACTTTCCTACTTGGCAGTACATCTACGTATTAGTCATCGCTATTACCATGGTGATGCGGTTTTGGC
AGTACATCAATGGGCGTGGATAGCGGTTTGACTCACGGGGATTTCCAAGTCTCCACCCCATTGACGTCAA
TGGGAGTTTGTTTTGGCACCAAAATCAACGGGACTTTCCAAAATGTCGTAACAACTCCGCCCCATTGACG
CAAATGGGCGGTAGGCGTGTACGGTGGGAGGTCTATATAAGCAGAGCTCTCTGGCTAACTAGAGAACCCA
CTGCTTACTGGCTTATCGAAATTAATACGACTCACTATAGGGAGACCCAAGCTTGGTACCGAGCTCGGAT
CCACTAGTAACGGCCGCCAGTGTGCTGGAATTCTCTCCACCAGAAGGTGACGGTATATCCGCCGGAGACT
CCGGGCCGAAGGAAGCGGGGGAGGGTGACCGCAGAGGCGGTGGCGTGTCCAGCTGGTACAGTCCTTGCAG
AATACTGGACAACAGCGCGTCGTCAGTGGGGGAGAGAGGCGACCCGACATCCCATGTTTCAGGGCCCGCT
TCGTCTAACAGGGCGAATAGACTCTGATCTACGTCCAGTGGCGGGGGTAACGACAGTAGCGGGGGTTGTG
CCTCCGATGGTCCCTCAGACGTGGCGACATCCGTGGCGTGCACATCCTGGGGGGTGGTAATTGATCCCAA
AGAGGTACCAGGTGTCGTGGTCGATGGCGTGGTGTCGGCTTCTGGCACGGTCAAAGCCTTACGCTTCTTT
GAGCTCCTCTCTTTGCTTCTCTGCTTTCGTTTGGGTGTTGTCGCCTCTGCCGCCGTAGCCGCCGCCGTTG
AATCTCTACACGGCACACCTTGGTCTCCGTCATGACCGCCCGGAAGCTCTTCGCCCGAGGCTTCTGGTTG
GGCGAGCGCCGGGAGGAACGCGCTGGCCGGCAGAGGGACTACTGTTGGCAACTGCACCACCGGGGCCCGG
ACTGTTGAATCGGGGGGTGGTGTCGAAGAGGGGGCACAGGTAACCTGCAACAACGTAACGCATTGCGGTG
GTTGAAATTGCTGGGCCACTATAACCGTGTTCGGATCGCAAGGGTGACATGACGTCAGGAAAGAGCTCGG
GTTGTCGGGAGAATCTCCGGTGTTCTCTGCGACAAAACATGCAGCGACCTGATCTCTTGCAGGAGTGGAC
GCTGACATTACAGGCAACTCCCCTCCGGTACCCCGCGCTGGCATTGCCTGCGGCACCGTTGTCGCAGTAA
TCACGGCCCCTTGAGCAACCGCCTTGACTGACACCGTCTGTGAACTACCGGTGGCCGGTTTTAAGGGCGC
GGTGGATGTGTTGTACACCATATTCTGTGACGCGGCCTGCCACGTACTAATAAACGCCGGGTCTGTACCC
GATGGGTTAAAGGGGATGATGCTGACGGTGTGCGGCATGTTGGGATGGGGTTTGCTAATGACAAACTGGC
TCAGGGCAGGGGCGCTCAGAATAACGGCGGGTTTTGCCAGCACATCGCTGAGGTCTACCATGGAAGCCGG
CAACAGTCCTGGCTCCAGGATTGGCAAAATTAAAGATTCTGGCATGAGACCGCTTCCTGGATAGGACAGT
CCAGTGACCTTGCCGGTGGTAATTGGCCGGCGTTTCTCAGCAGAACCGGTGATGCTGTAAAAGTTTTCAG
GGGCGAGCTGACCCTTGGTCATGATCTCCAGCGGCGCCATAATCCTCGGAAGGTAGACCGGTTGGAAAAC
CAAAAGGCAGAGGGCCCTGGACTGCTCAGAGAGCAGCCCGGCGGTATCGTACGTGTTGTAGAGCTTCAGT
AGGGAAGAGGTTAATATCATAATGGGCCTCCGATTGCAGACGAGTCGCCTCCAGGCCCCCAGGCATTTGG
CCTTCATTTCAGTGTATATTTCGTGTAGTAGCTTACATATGGCTGGAGGCAGGCTCACCCCGCTGCATGC
GGCTGTCAGAAATGCCTTTTCTGTGCAGAATAAGATCCTCTCCGTGAGGATCCGAATAATGCCTTGGGAT
GCCTCTGCGCATGGCACGTTGTACCCGGCCGCGCCTTTGGTCCTCATTCGAGAGGCACGAAAAAAGCAGA
AAAGGTTAAACATGTTAATGTCTGTAAACAGACCACATAGCGCACCAAGCTTGGAACATTCTTTCATAAT
CCGAATGCACACATCTTCCACCACTCTATTTAGGTCACTGGGATCGTAGATTGTTTCGTATGCGTCATTT
ATAAGGAGCACACACTGGTAGAGTTGGGCCTTCAGTTCGTCCGAGAGGCCGACGAAGCTTTCCACACAGG
ACCGCCGAAGCTTCTTACCCTAAGGAGAGAGTGGCGTGTCATAGTTTTTACAATGACATCGAGAAGGCCC
CTTAAAGATCACCTGTTCAACCATCTGTTTAGGTATCATTACCCGTCCTGGGATCAGATACTTCAGGAGT
TAGATACCCTGTCCGTCGCCACCCTCAATCCAGACTGCCACGTACCCGCTCTAAACGTTGAGAAGACCCT
ATACCTTGCAAAGACCATTCAGATATTGGTCCAGCACCGACAAAGCGAGCCGTACCTGGTTCCCGCGGCT
AGGGCGAATTTGGCTTATTCCCTGCAGCAGTTGTACAAACTTGGCAACGACAAGATAAGGGGTGTTATTA
ACGGCATGCTGCCACTAGTGGACGCTGGCTGCATAGGTTTTGAGAGAGAGCTCATTAAGGGACTGCCCAG
AGTTTTGACTCTCCAATACCCCCACACGGCGCCCCTGGAATCAGAACCCCCGACCGCGGACTGCACAGAG
TGGTGCCTCTCCCATTTTGTGGGAGCGTCCGGCCGTCTCCGCTCCGAAGTTAGGGATATCCTAACAACGC
ACAACGGGACGTGTGCTCCCTCCTTTCAGTGGATGGCCAGCGTGGTAAAAAAGTTTTTCTTGGTAGAAAC
TGTCATTTACGAGGACTTTCAGGATACAGATTTTAACGTGCAGCTGAACCTTTGTTTTTTTTGGACAGCT
GTCGTTCAGATGTACCAGCGGTGCATTTACGAGCAGAAGCTTGTCCACATAATCAGCACGTCCCTAACTC
TCCTGAAAAGCACCGCCCGATCCTTTTTTGCCTGGTACGACCTGTACAGACCCAACCTAGGTTCCGCGGC
TTTGGTCAAGTACACCGAACACTTAATAAGAGCCCTGACACCCGACTGTTCGGACGTAGAGCTTGGCGAA
CTCTGCTCCCACCTACACCATTGTAAACACGCATTGTTCAGTATACAATAAAAAGGTCGATCTTTACCTT
GTCAGCGGCCGCTCGAGCATGCATCTAGAGGGCCCTATTCTATAGTGTCACCTAAATGCTAGAGCTCGCT
GATCAGCCTCGACTGTGCCTTCTAGTTGCCAGCCATCTGTTGTTTGCCCCTCCCCCGTGCCTTCCTTGAC
CCTGGAAGGTGCCACTCCCACTGTCCTTTCCTAATAAAATGAGGAAATTGCATCGCATTGTCTGAGTAGG
TGTCATTCTATTCTGGGGGGTGGGGTGGGGCAGGACAGCAAGGGGGAGGATTGGGAAGACAATAGCAGGC
ATGCTGGGGATGCGGTGGGCTCTATGGCTTCTGAGGCGGAAAGAACCAGCTGGGGCTCTAGGGGGTATCC
CC
[124 nt withheld, positions 4203-4326]
C
[91 nt withheld, positions 4328-4418]
A
[49 nt withheld, positions 4420-4468]
CCTTTGACGTTGGAGTCCACGTTCTTT
[37 nt withheld, positions 4496-4532]
ACCCTATCTCGGTCTATTCTTTTGATTTATAAGGGATTTTGCCGATTTCGGCCTATTGGTTAAAAAATGA
GCTGATTTAACAAAAATTTAACGCGAATTAATTCTGTGGAATGTGTGTCAGTTAGGGTGTGGAAAGTCCC
CAGGCTCCCCAGCAGGCAGAAGTATGCAAAGCATGCATCTCAATTAGTCAGCAACCAGGTGTGGAAAGTC
CCCAGGCTCCCCAGCAGGCAGAAGTATGCAAAGCATGCATCTCAATTAGTCAGCAACCATAGTCCCGCCC
CTAACTCCGCCCATCCCGCCCCTAACTCCGCCCAGTTCCGCCCATTCTCCGCCCCATGGCTGACTAATTT
TTTTTATTTATGCAGAGGCCGAGGCCGCCTCTGCCTCTGAGCTATTCCAGAAGTAGTGAGGAGGCTTTTT
TGGAGGCCTAGGCTTTTGCAAAAAGCTCCCGGGAGCTTGTATATCCATTTTCGGATCTGATCAAGAGACA
GGATGAGGATCGTTTCGCATGATTGAACAAGATGGATTGCACGCAGGTTCTCCGGCCGCTTGGGTGGAGA
GGCTATTCGGCTATGACTGGGCACAACAGACAATCGGCTGCTCTGATGCCGCCGTGTTCCGGCTGTCAGC
GCAGGGGCGCCCGGTTCTTTTTGTCAAGACCGACCTGTCCGGTGCCCTGAATGAACTGCAGGACGAGGCA
GCGCGGCTATCGTGGCTGGCCACGACGGGCGTTCCTTGCGCAGCTGTGCTCGACGTTGTCACTGAAGCGG
GAAGGGACTGGCTGCTATTGGGCGAAGTGCCGGGGCAGGATCTCCTGTCATCTCACCTTGCTCCTGCCGA
GAAAGTATCCATCATGGCTGATGCAATGCGGCGGCTGCATACGCTTGATCCGGCTACCTGCCCATTCGAC
CACCAAGCGAAACATCGCATCGAGCGAGCACGTACTCGGATGGAAGCCGGTCTTGTCGATCAGGATGATC
TGGACGAAGAGCATCAGGGGCTCGCGCCAGCCGAACTGTTCGCCAGGCTCAAGGCGCGCATGCCCGACGG
CGAGGATCTCGTCGTGACCCATGGCGATGCCTGCTTGCCGAATATCATGGTGGAAAATGGCCGCTTTTCT
GGATTCATCGACTGTGGCCGGCTGGGTGTGGCGGACCGCTATCAGGACATAGCGTTGGCTACCCGTGATA
TTGCTGAAGAGCTTGGCGGCGAATGGGCTGACCGCTTCCTCGTGCTTTACGGTATCGCCGCTCCCGATTC
GCAGCGCATCGCCTTCTATCGCCTTCTTGACGAGTTCTTCTGAGCGGGACTCTGGGGTTCGAAATGACCG
ACCAAGCGACGCCCAACCTGCCATCACGAGATTTCGATTCCACCGCCGCCTTCTATGAAAGGTTGGGCTT
CGGAATCGTTTTCCGGGACGCCGGCTGGATGATCCTCCAGCGCGGGGATCTCATGCTGGAGTTCTTCGCC
CACCCCAACTTGTTTATTGCAGCTTATAATGGTTACAAATAAAGCAATAGCATCACAAATTTCACAAATA
AAGCATTTTTTTCACTGCATTCTAGTTGTGGTTTGTCCAAACTCATCAATGTATCTTATCATGTCTGTAT
ACCGTCGACCTCTAGCTAGAGCTTGGCGTAATCATGGTCATAGCTGTTTCCTGTGTGAAATTGTTATCCG
CTCACAATTCCACACAACATACGAGCCGGAAGCATAAAGTGTAAAGCCTGGGGTGCCTAATGAGTGAGCT
AACTCACATTAATTGCGTTGCGCTCACTGCCCGCTTTCCAGTCGGGAAACCTGTCGTGCCAGCTGCATTA
ATGAATCGGCCAACGCGCGGGGAGAGGCGGTTTGCGTATTGGGCGCTCTTCCGCTTCCTCGCTCACTGAC
TCGCTGCGCTCGGTCGTTCGGCTGCGGCGAGCGGTATCAGCTCACTCAAAGGCGGTAATACGGTTATCCA
CAGAATCAGGGGATAACGCAGGAAAGAACATGTGAGCAAAAGGCCAGCAAAAGGCCAGGAACCGTAAAAA
GGCCGCGTTGCTGGCGTTTTTCCATAGGCTCCGCCCCCCTGACGAGCATCACAAAAATCGACGCTCAAGT
CAGAGGTGGCGAAACCCGACAGGACTATAAAGATACCAGGCGTTTCCCCCTGGAAGCTCCCTCGTGCGCT
CTCCTGTTCCGACCCTGCCGCTTACCGGATACCTGTCCGCCTTTCTCCCTTCGGGAAGCGTGGCGCTTTC
TCATAGCTCACGCTGTAGGTATCTCAGTTCGGTGTAGGTCGTTCGCTCCAAGCTGGGCTGTGTGCACGAA
CCCCCCGTTCAGCCCGACCGCTGCGCCTTATCCGGTAACTATCGTCTTGAGTCCAACCCGGTAAGACACG
ACTTATCGCCACTGGCAGCAGCCACTGGTAACAGGATTAGCAGAGCGAGGTATGTAGGCGGTGCTACAGA
GTTCTTGAAGTGGTGGCCTAACTACGGCTACACTAGAAGAACAGTATTTGGTATCTGCGCTCTGCTGAAG
CCAGTTACCTTCGGAAAAAGAGTTGGTAGCTCTTGATCCGGCAAACAAACCACCGCTGGTAGCGGTGGTT
TTTTTGTTTGCAAGCAGCAGATTACGCGCAGAAAAAAAGGATCTCAAGAAGATCCTTTGATCTTTTCTAC
GGGGTCTGACGCTCAGTGGAACGAAAACTCACGTTAAGGGATTTTGGTCATGAGATTATCAAAAAGGATC
TTCACCTAGATCCTTTTAAATTAAAAATGAAGTTTTAAATCAATCTAAAGTATATATGAGTAAACTTGGT
CTGACAGTTACCAATGCTTAATCAGTGAGGCACCTATCTCAGCGATCTGTCTATTTCGTTCATCCATAGT
TGCCTGACTCCCCGTCGTGTAGATAACTACGATACGGGAGGGCTTACCATCTGGCCCCAGTGCTGCAATG
ATACCGCGAGACCCACGCTCACCGGCTCCAGATTTATCAGCAATAAACCAGCCAGCCGGAAGGGCCGAGC
GCAGAAGTGGTCCTGCAACTTTATCCGCCTCCATCCAGTCTATTAATTGTTGCCGGGAAGCTAGAGTAAG
TAGTTCGCCAGTTAATAGTTTGCGCAACGTTGTTGCCATTGCTACAGGCATCGTGGTGTCACGCTCGTCG
TTTGGTATGGCTTCATTCAGCTCCGGTTCCCAACGATCAAGGCGAGTTACATGATCCCCCATGTTGTGCA
AAAAAGCGGTTAGCTCCTTCGGTCCTCCGATCGTTGTCAGAAGTAAGTTGGCCGCAGTGTTATCACTCAT
GGTTATGGCAGCACTGCATAATTCTCTTACTGTCATGCCATCCGTAAGATGCTTTTCTGTGACTGGTGAG
TACTCAACCAAGTCATTCTGAGAATAGTGTATGCGGCGACCGAGTTGCTCTTGCCCGGCGTCAATACGGG
ATAATACCGCGCCACATAGCAGAACTTTAAAAGTGCTCATCATTGGAAAACGTTCTTCGGGGCGAAAACT
CTCAAGGATCTTACCGCTGTTGAGATCCAGTTCGATGTAACCCACTCGTGCACCCAACTGATCTTCAGCA
TCTTTTACTTTCACCAGCGTTTCTGGGTGAGCAAAAACAGGAAGGCAAAATGCCGCAAAAAAGGGAATAA
GGGCGACACGGAAATGTTGAATACTCATACTCTTCCTTTTTCAATATTATTGAAGCATTTATCAGGGTTA
TTGTCTCATGAGCGGATACATATTTGAATGTATTTAGAAAAATAAACAAATAGGGGTTCCGCGCACATTT
CCCCGAAAAGTGCCACCTGACGTC
