>Addgene plasmid #182600 | pOME0238P | depositor partial sequence | sequence record 353521 | Insert
GAATTCTCTCCACCAGAAGGTGACGGTATATCCGCCGGAGACTCCGGGCCGAAGGAAGCGGGGGAGGGTG
ACCGCAGAGGCGGTGGCGTGTCCAGCTGGTACAGTCCTTGCAGAATACTGGACAACAGCGCGTCGTCAGT
GGGGGAGAGAGGCGACCCGACATCCCATGTTTCAGGGCCCGCTTCGTCTAACAGGGCGAATAGACTCTGA
TCTACGTCCAGTGGCGGGGGTAACGACAGTAGCGGGGGTTGTGCCTCCGATGGTCCCTCAGACGTGGCGA
CATCCGTGGCGTGCACATCCTGGGGGGTGGTAATTGATCCCAAAGAGGTACCAGGTGTCGTGGTCGATGG
CGTGGTGTCGGCTTCTGGCACGGTCAAAGCCTTACGCTTCTTTGAGCTCCTCTCTTTGCTTCTCTGCTTT
CGTTTGGGTGTTGTCGCCTCTGCCGCCGTAGCCGCCGCCGTTGAATCTCTACACGGCACACCTTGGTCTC
CGTCATGACCGCCCGGAAGCTCTTCGCCCGAGGCTTCTGGTTGGGCGAGCGCCGGGAGGAACGCGCTGGC
CGGCAGAGGGACTACTGTTGGCAACTGCACCACCGGGGCCCGGACTGTTGAATCGGGGGGTGGTGTCGAA
GAGGGGGCACAGGTAACCTGCAACAACGTAACGCATTGCGGTGGTTGAAATTGCTGGGCCACTATAACCG
TGTTCGGATCGCAAGGGTGACATGACGTCAGGAAAGAGCTCGGGTTGTCGGGAGAATCTCCGGTGTTCTC
TGCGACAAAACATGCAGCGACCTGATCTCTTGCAGGAGTGGACGCTGACATTACAGGCAACTCCCCTCCG
GTACCCCGCGCTGGCATTGCCTGCGGCACCGTTGTCGCAGTAATCACGGCCCCTTGAGCAACCGCCTTGA
CTGACACCGTCTGTGAACTACCGGTGGCCGGTTTTAAGGGCGCGGTGGATGTGTTGTACACCATATTCTG
TGACGCGGCCTGCCACGTACTAATAAACGCCGGGTCTGTACCCGATGGGTTAAAGGGGATGATGCTGACG
GTGTGCGGCATGTTGGGATGGGGTTTGCTAATGACAAACTGGCTCAGGGCAGGGGCGCTCAGAATAACGG
CGGGTTTTGCCAGCACATCGCTGAGGTCTACCATGGAAGCCGGCAACAGTCCTGGCTCCAGGATTGGCAA
AATTAAAGATTCTGGCATGAGACCGCTTCCTGGATAGGACAGTCCAGTGACCTTGCCGGTGGTAATTGGC
CGGCGTTTCTCAGCAGAACCGGTGATGCTGTAAAAGTTTTCAGGGGCGAGCTGACCCTTGGTCATGATCT
CCAGCGGCGCCATAATCCTCGGAAGGTAGACCGGTTGGAAAACCAAAAGGCAGAGGGCCCTGGACTGCTC
AGAGAGCAGCCCGGCGGTATCGTACGTGTTGTAGAGCTTCAGTAGGGAAGAGGTTAATATCATAATGGGC
CTCCGATTGCAGACGAGTCGCCTCCAGGCCCCCAGGCATTTGGCCTTCATTTCAGTGTATATTTCGTGTA
GTAGCTTACATATGGCTGGAGGCAGGCTCACCCCGCTGCATGCGGCTGTCAGAAATGCCTTTTCTGTGCA
GAATAAGATCCTCTCCGTGAGGATCCGAATAATGCCTTGGGATGCCTCTGCGCATGGCACGTTGTACCCG
GCCGCGCCTTTGGTCCTCATTCGAGAGGCACGAAAAAAGCAGAAAAGGTTAAACATGTTAATGTCTGTAA
ACAGACCACATAGCGCACCAAGCTTGGAACATTCTTTCATAATCCGAATGCACACATCTTCCACCACTCT
ATTTAGGTCACTGGGATCGTAGATTGTTTCGTATGCGTCATTTATAAGGAGCACACACTGGTAGAGTTGG
GCCTTCAGTTCGTCCGAGAGGCCGACGAAGCTTTCCACACAGGACCGCCGAAGCTTCTTACCCTAAGGAG
AGAGTGGCGTGTCATAGTTTTTACAATGACATCGAGAAGGCCCCTTAAAGATCACCTGTTCAACCATCTG
TTTAGGTATCATTACCCGTCCTGGGATCAGATACTTCAGGAGTTAGATACCCTGTCCGTCGCCACCCTCA
ATCCAGACTGCCACGTACCCGCTCTAAACGTTGAGAAGACCCTATACCTTGCAAAGACCATTCAGATATT
GGTCCAGCACCGACAAAGCGAGCCGTACCTGGTTCCCGCGGCTAGGGCGAATTTGGCTTATTCCCTGCAG
CAGTTGTACAAACTTGGCAACGACAAGATAAGGGGTGTTATTAACGGCATGCTGCCACTAGTGGACGCTG
GCTGCATAGGTTTTGAGAGAGAGCTCATTAAGGGACTGCCCAGAGTTTTGACTCTCCAATACCCCCACAC
GGCGCCCCTGGAATCAGAACCCCCGACCGCGGACTGCACAGAGTGGTGCCTCTCCCATTTTGTGGGAGCG
TCCGGCCGTCTCCGCTCCGAAGTTAGGGATATCCTAACAACGCACAACGGGACGTGTGCTCCCTCCTTTC
AGTGGATGGCCAGCGTGGTAAAAAAGTTTTTCTTGGTAGAAACTGTCATTTACGAGGACTTTCAGGATAC
AGATTTTAACGTGCAGCTGAACCTTTGTTTTTTTTGGACAGCTGTCGTTCAGATGTACCAGCGGTGCATT
TACGAGCAGAAGCTTGTCCACATAATCAGCACGTCCCTAACTCTCCTGAAAAGCACCGCCCGATCCTTTT
TTGCCTGGTACGACCTGTACAGACCCAACCTAGGTTCCGCGGCTTTGGTCAAGTACACCGAACACTTAAT
AAGAGCCCTGACACCCGACTGTTCGGACGTAGAGCTTGGCGAACTCTGCTCCCACCTACACCATTGTAAA
CACGCATTGTTCAGTATACAATAAAAAGGTCGATCTTTACCTTGTCAGCGGCCGC
